Addgene plasmid #58368: pCMV-CRY2-mCherry
Purpose: Mammalian codon optimized CRY2
Depositing lab: Won Do Heo. Depositing organization: Institute for Basic Science. Publication: Reversible protein inactivation by optogenetic trapping in cells. Lee S, Park H, Kyung T, Kim NY, Kim S, Kim J, Heo WD. Nat Methods. 2014 Jun;11(6):633-6. doi: 10.1038/nmeth.2940. Epub 2014 May 4. PubMed 24793453.
Backbone
  Vector backbone: pmCherry-C1
  Backbone manufacturer: Clontech
  Backbone size w/o insert (bp): 4722
  Total vector size (bp): 6243
  Vector type: Mammalian Expression
Growth in bacteria
  Bacterial resistance: Kanamycin, 50 μg/mL
  Growth temperature: 37°C
  Growth strain: DH5alpha
  Copy number: High Copy
Gene/Insert
  Gene/Insert name: CRY2[1-498] (alt names: cryptochrome 2; AT-PHH1; ATCRY2)
  Species: A. thaliana (mustard weed)
  Insert size (bp): 1494
  GenBank ID: 839529
  Entrez Gene: CRY2 (a.k.a. AT1G04400, AT-PHH1, ATCRY2, CRYPTOCHROME 2 APOPROTEIN, F19P19.14, F19P19_14, FHA, PHH1, cryptochrome 2)
  Promoter: CMV
  Tag / fusion protein: mCherry (C terminal on insert)
  Cloning method: Restriction Enzyme; 5′ cloning site NheI (not destroyed); 3′ cloning site AgeI (not destroyed)
  Sequencing primers: 5′ CMV Forward
Terms and licenses: Academic/Nonprofit Terms; Industry Terms: Not Available to Industry
How to cite: pCMV-CRY2-mCherry was a gift from Won Do Heo (Addgene plasmid # 58368 ; http://n2t.net/addgene:58368 ; RRID:Addgene_58368)
