[The description below was written by a language model from this plasmid's Addgene catalogue record and pLannotate feature annotations shown in this document.]
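Description:
pCMV-CRY2-mCherry is a mammalian expression plasmid built on the Clontech pmCherry-C1 backbone. It carries a mammalian codon-optimized fragment of Arabidopsis thaliana cryptochrome 2 (residues 1–498, about 1.5 kb) fused in frame to mCherry. The CRY2 fragment was inserted between the NheI and AgeI sites, upstream of the vector's mCherry coding sequence, so the red fluorescent protein sits at the C terminus of CRY2. Transcription is driven by the human cytomegalovirus immediate-early enhancer and promoter and terminated by the SV40 polyadenylation signal. The original multiple cloning site remains downstream of mCherry, which could in principle allow further sequences to be appended to the fusion.

The plasmid replicates at high copy in E. coli from a ColE1/pUC-type origin and also carries an f1 origin. A single Tn5 NeoR/KanR cassette serves both hosts. A bacterial bla-type promoter gives kanamycin resistance in bacteria, while the SV40 enhancer/early promoter with the HSV TK poly(A) signal allows G418 selection in mammalian cells. The short ble, bGH poly(A) and large T antigen hits in the annotation are fragmentary matches within backbone sequence rather than functional elements. The depositor and sequencing-derived records are both 6,233 nt and show the same features in the same order, differing only in their start coordinate; the catalogue lists a slightly larger total size of 6,243 bp.

CRY2 is a blue-light photoreceptor whose N-terminal photolyase homology region undergoes light-induced interactions. The associated publication concerns reversible protein inactivation by optogenetic trapping in cells. The construct therefore provides a fluorescently trackable CRY2 module for light-controlled experiments in transfected mammalian cells.
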