Features (pLannotate 1.2.2; 15 found; start..end, strand, type, name):
     61..364     +  enhancer       CMV enhancer: human cytomegalovirus immediate early enhancer
    365..568     +  promoter       CMV promoter: human cytomegalovirus (CMV) immediate early promoter
    603..2096    +  CDS            CRY2 (fragment): CRY2_ARATH - Also known as PHH1 From Arabidopsis thaliana (Mouse-ear cress).
   2124..2831    +  CDS            mCherry: mCherry is a basic (constitutively fluorescent) red fluorescent protein published in 2004, derived from Discosoma sp.. It is reported to be a very rapidly-maturing monomer with low acid sensitivity.
   2832..2897    +  misc_feature   MCS: multiple cloning site
   2914..2998    +  CDS            large T antigen (fragment): large T antigen from SV40 (simian virus 40)
   3021..3142    +  polyA_signal   SV40 poly(A) signal: SV40 polyadenylation signal
   3176..3604    -  rep_origin     f1 ori (sequence partly withheld): f1 bacteriophage origin of replication; arrow indicates direction of (+) strand synthesis
   3631..3735    +  promoter       AmpR promoter: bla
   3737..4094    +  promoter       SV40 promoter: SV40 enhancer and early promoter
   4129..4923    +  CDS            NeoR/KanR: aminoglycoside phosphotransferase from Tn5; aph(3')-II (or nptII); confers resistance to neomycin, kanamycin, and G418 (Geneticin®)
   4944..5096    +  CDS            ble (fragment): BLE_KLEPN - Experimental evidence at protein level: Swiss-Prot protein existence level 1. Binding protein with a strong affinity to the bleomycin family of antibiotics. Binds to CL990; an antimitotic-antibiotic compound. From Klebsiella pneumoniae.
   5155..5202    +  polyA_signal   HSV TK poly(A) signal: herpes simplex virus thymidine kinase polyadenylation signal (Cole and Stacy, 1985)
   5293..5309    -  polyA_signal   bGH poly(A) signal (fragment): bovine growth hormone polyadenylation signal
   5531..6119    +  rep_origin     ori: high-copy-number ColE1/pMB1/pBR322/pUC origin of replication
>Addgene plasmid #58368 | pCMV-CRY2-mCherry | depositor full sequence | sequence record 90203 | pCMV-CRY2-mCherry sequence 6233 bps
TAGTTATTAATAGTAATCAATTACGGGGTCATTAGTTCATAGCCCATATATGGAGTTCCGCGTTACATAA
CTTACGGTAAATGGCCCGCCTGGCTGACCGCCCAACGACCCCCGCCCATTGACGTCAATAATGACGTATG
TTCCCATAGTAACGCCAATAGGGACTTTCCATTGACGTCAATGGGTGGAGTATTTACGGTAAACTGCCCA
CTTGGCAGTACATCAAGTGTATCATATGCCAAGTACGCCCCCTATTGACGTCAATGACGGTAAATGGCCC
GCCTGGCATTATGCCCAGTACATGACCTTATGGGACTTTCCTACTTGGCAGTACATCTACGTATTAGTCA
TCGCTATTACCATGGTGATGCGGTTTTGGCAGTACATCAATGGGCGTGGATAGCGGTTTGACTCACGGGG
ATTTCCAAGTCTCCACCCCATTGACGTCAATGGGAGTTTGTTTTGGCACCAAAATCAACGGGACTTTCCA
AAATGTCGTAACAACTCCGCCCCATTGACGCAAATGGGCGGTAGGCGTGTACGGTGGGAGGTCTATATAA
GCAGAGCTGGTTTAGTGAACCGTCAGATCCGCTAGCGCCACCATGAAGATGGACAAAAAGACCATCGTCT
GGTTTCGGAGAGATTTGAGAATAGAAGATAATCCCGCGCTCGCCGCCGCGGCCCACGAGGGTTCCGTCTT
CCCCGTTTTCATTTGGTGTCCTGAAGAAGAAGGCCAGTTTTATCCCGGAAGGGCCTCTAGGTGGTGGATG
AAGCAAAGTCTGGCCCATCTTAGCCAGTCACTGAAAGCACTGGGCAGTGATCTTACCCTGATCAAGACAC
ACAATACCATCTCTGCCATCCTCGACTGCATCAGGGTGACCGGCGCAACGAAAGTCGTGTTTAACCACCT
GTACGATCCAGTTAGTCTGGTGCGCGACCACACTGTGAAGGAGAAGCTGGTGGAACGGGGGATCAGTGTG
CAGAGCTACAACGGGGACCTTCTGTACGAGCCATGGGAGATCTATTGCGAGAAAGGGAAACCGTTCACCT
CCTTCAACAGTTACTGGAAGAAATGTTTGGATATGTCAATAGAGTCCGTTATGTTGCCCCCTCCCTGGAG
ACTGATGCCGATTACTGCTGCTGCAGAGGCCATCTGGGCCTGCTCCATCGAGGAACTCGGTCTGGAAAAT
GAAGCAGAAAAGCCAAGCAATGCACTTCTCACTAGAGCCTGGAGCCCCGGCTGGTCTAATGCCGACAAGC
TGCTTAACGAGTTCATCGAAAAACAACTGATTGACTACGCGAAGAACTCCAAGAAAGTGGTAGGTAACTC
AACTAGCTTGCTCTCTCCATATCTCCATTTTGGCGAGATTTCTGTCCGCCATGTATTTCAGTGCGCTCGG
ATGAAACAGATTATCTGGGCTCGCGATAAAAACAGCGAAGGCGAAGAAAGCGCCGATCTGTTCCTGCGAG
GGATCGGACTTCGGGAATACTCCCGGTATATATGTTTCAACTTTCCATTCACACACGAGCAGAGTCTGTT
GTCCCACCTCAGGTTCTTCCCCTGGGACGCCGATGTCGACAAATTCAAGGCATGGAGACAGGGAAGGACA
GGGTACCCACTCGTGGATGCTGGCATGAGAGAGCTCTGGGCTACAGGCTGGATGCACAACCGCATCCGGG
TAATCGTGTCCTCATTTGCTGTCAAGTTTCTGCTCCTGCCTTGGAAATGGGGAATGAAGTACTTTTGGGA
TACCCTTCTCGACGCCGACTTGGAGTGTGACATTCTGGGATGGCAATATATTAGCGGGTCAATTCCTGAC
GGCCATGAGTTGGACAGGTTGGACAATCCGGCCTTGCAGGGAGCTAAGTATGATCCCGAAGGAGAGTATA
TTCGACAGTGGCTCCCCGAGCTGGCCCGACTTCCTACGGAGTGGATTCACCATCCTTGGGACGCACCACT
GACAGTGCTCAAGGCAAGCGGGGTGGAGCTGGGCACCAATTACGCTAAGCCTATAGTTGATATAGATACA
GCACGCGAGCTGCTGGCTAAAGCGATCTCTCGCACTCGGGAGGCGCAGATTATGATCGGTGCTGCCGGCA
GCGGCAGCCCACCGGTCGCCACCATGGTGAGCAAGGGCGAGGAGGATAACATGGCCATCATCAAGGAGTT
CATGCGCTTCAAGGTGCACATGGAGGGCTCCGTGAACGGCCACGAGTTCGAGATCGAGGGCGAGGGCGAG
GGCCGCCCCTACGAGGGCACCCAGACCGCCAAGCTGAAGGTGACCAAGGGTGGCCCCCTGCCCTTCGCCT
GGGACATCCTGTCCCCTCAGTTCATGTACGGCTCCAAGGCCTACGTGAAGCACCCCGCCGACATCCCCGA
CTACTTGAAGCTGTCCTTCCCCGAGGGCTTCAAGTGGGAGCGCGTGATGAACTTCGAGGACGGCGGCGTG
GTGACCGTGACCCAGGACTCCTCCCTGCAGGACGGCGAGTTCATCTACAAGGTGAAGCTGCGCGGCACCA
ACTTCCCCTCCGACGGCCCCGTAATGCAGAAGAAGACCATGGGCTGGGAGGCCTCCTCCGAGCGGATGTA
CCCCGAGGACGGCGCCCTGAAGGGCGAGATCAAGCAGAGGCTGAAGCTGAAGGACGGCGGCCACTACGAC
GCTGAGGTCAAGACCACCTACAAGGCCAAGAAGCCCGTGCAGCTGCCCGGCGCCTACAACGTCAACATCA
AGTTGGACATCACCTCCCACAACGAGGACTACACCATCGTGGAACAGTACGAACGCGCCGAGGGCCGCCA
CTCCACCGGCGGCATGGACGAGCTGTACAAGTCCGGACTCAGATCTCGAGCTCAAGCTTCGAATTCTGCA
GTCGACGGTACCGCGGGCCCGGGATCCACCGGATCTAGATAACTGATCATAATCAGCCATACCACATTTG
TAGAGGTTTTACTTGCTTTAAAAAACCTCCCACACCTCCCCCTGAACCTGAAACATAAAATGAATGCAAT
TGTTGTTGTTAACTTGTTTATTGCAGCTTATAATGGTTACAAATAAAGCAATAGCATCACAAATTTCACA
AATAAAGCATTTTTTTCACTGCATTCTAGTTGTGGTTTGTCCAAACTCATCAATGTATCTTAACGCGTAA
ATTGTAAGCGTTAATATTTTGTTAAAATTCGCGTTAAATTTTTGTTAAATCAGCTCATTTTTTAACCAAT
AGGCCGAAATCGGCAAAATCCCTTATAAATCAAAAGAATAGACCGAGATAGGGT
[37 nt withheld, positions 3275-3311]
AAAGAACGTGGACTCCAACGTCAAAGG
[49 nt withheld, positions 3339-3387]
T
[91 nt withheld, positions 3389-3479]
G
[124 nt withheld, positions 3481-3604]
CAGGTGGCACTTTTCGGGGAAATGTGCGCGGAACCCCTATTTGTTTATTTTTCTAAATACATTCAAATAT
GTATCCGCTCATGAGACAATAACCCTGATAAATGCTTCAATAATATTGAAAAAGGAAGAGTCCTGAGGCG
GAAAGAACCAGCTGTGGAATGTGTGTCAGTTAGGGTGTGGAAAGTCCCCAGGCTCCCCAGCAGGCAGAAG
TATGCAAAGCATGCATCTCAATTAGTCAGCAACCAGGTGTGGAAAGTCCCCAGGCTCCCCAGCAGGCAGA
AGTATGCAAAGCATGCATCTCAATTAGTCAGCAACCATAGTCCCGCCCCTAACTCCGCCCATCCCGCCCC
TAACTCCGCCCAGTTCCGCCCATTCTCCGCCCCATGGCTGACTAATTTTTTTTATTTATGCAGAGGCCGA
GGCCGCCTCGGCCTCTGAGCTATTCCAGAAGTAGTGAGGAGGCTTTTTTGGAGGCCTAGGCTTTTGCAAA
GATCGATCAAGAGACAGGATGAGGATCGTTTCGCATGATTGAACAAGATGGATTGCACGCAGGTTCTCCG
GCCGCTTGGGTGGAGAGGCTATTCGGCTATGACTGGGCACAACAGACAATCGGCTGCTCTGATGCCGCCG
TGTTCCGGCTGTCAGCGCAGGGGCGCCCGGTTCTTTTTGTCAAGACCGACCTGTCCGGTGCCCTGAATGA
ACTGCAAGACGAGGCAGCGCGGCTATCGTGGCTGGCCACGACGGGCGTTCCTTGCGCAGCTGTGCTCGAC
GTTGTCACTGAAGCGGGAAGGGACTGGCTGCTATTGGGCGAAGTGCCGGGGCAGGATCTCCTGTCATCTC
ACCTTGCTCCTGCCGAGAAAGTATCCATCATGGCTGATGCAATGCGGCGGCTGCATACGCTTGATCCGGC
TACCTGCCCATTCGACCACCAAGCGAAACATCGCATCGAGCGAGCACGTACTCGGATGGAAGCCGGTCTT
GTCGATCAGGATGATCTGGACGAAGAGCATCAGGGGCTCGCGCCAGCCGAACTGTTCGCCAGGCTCAAGG
CGAGCATGCCCGACGGCGAGGATCTCGTCGTGACCCATGGCGATGCCTGCTTGCCGAATATCATGGTGGA
AAATGGCCGCTTTTCTGGATTCATCGACTGTGGCCGGCTGGGTGTGGCGGACCGCTATCAGGACATAGCG
TTGGCTACCCGTGATATTGCTGAAGAGCTTGGCGGCGAATGGGCTGACCGCTTCCTCGTGCTTTACGGTA
TCGCCGCTCCCGATTCGCAGCGCATCGCCTTCTATCGCCTTCTTGACGAGTTCTTCTGAGCGGGACTCTG
GGGTTCGAAATGACCGACCAAGCGACGCCCAACCTGCCATCACGAGATTTCGATTCCACCGCCGCCTTCT
ATGAAAGGTTGGGCTTCGGAATCGTTTTCCGGGACGCCGGCTGGATGATCCTCCAGCGCGGGGATCTCAT
GCTGGAGTTCTTCGCCCACCCTAGGGGGAGGCTAACTGAAACACGGAAGGAGACAATACCGGAAGGAACC
CGCGCTATGACGGCAATAAAAAGACAGAATAAAACGCACGGTGTTGGGTCGTTTGTTCATAAACGCGGGG
TTCGGTCCCAGGGCTGGCACTCTGTCGATACCCCACCGAGACCCCATTGGGGCCAATACGCCCGCGTTTC
TTCCTTTTCCCCACCCCACCCCCCAAGTTCGGGTGAAGGCCCAGGGCTCGCAGCCAACGTCGGGGCGGCA
GGCCCTGCCATAGCCTCAGGTTACTCATATATACTTTAGATTGATTTAAAACTTCATTTTTAATTTAAAA
GGATCTAGGTGAAGATCCTTTTTGATAATCTCATGACCAAAATCCCTTAACGTGAGTTTTCGTTCCACTG
AGCGTCAGACCCCGTAGAAAAGATCAAAGGATCTTCTTGAGATCCTTTTTTTCTGCGCGTAATCTGCTGC
TTGCAAACAAAAAAACCACCGCTACCAGCGGTGGTTTGTTTGCCGGATCAAGAGCTACCAACTCTTTTTC
CGAAGGTAACTGGCTTCAGCAGAGCGCAGATACCAAATACTGTCCTTCTAGTGTAGCCGTAGTTAGGCCA
CCACTTCAAGAACTCTGTAGCACCGCCTACATACCTCGCTCTGCTAATCCTGTTACCAGTGGCTGCTGCC
AGTGGCGATAAGTCGTGTCTTACCGGGTTGGACTCAAGACGATAGTTACCGGATAAGGCGCAGCGGTCGG
GCTGAACGGGGGGTTCGTGCACACAGCCCAGCTTGGAGCGAACGACCTACACCGAACTGAGATACCTACA
GCGTGAGCTATGAGAAAGCGCCACGCTTCCCGAAGGGAGAAAGGCGGACAGGTATCCGGTAAGCGGCAGG
GTCGGAACAGGAGAGCGCACGAGGGAGCTTCCAGGGGGAAACGCCTGGTATCTTTATAGTCCTGTCGGGT
TTCGCCACCTCTGACTTGAGCGTCGATTTTTGTGATGCTCGTCAGGGGGGCGGAGCCTATGGAAAAACGC
CAGCAACGCGGCCTTTTTACGGTTCCTGGCCTTTTGCTGGCCTTTTGCTCACATGTTCTTTCCTGCGTTA
TCCCCTGATTCTGTGGATAACCGTATTACCGCCATGCAT
