Features (pLannotate 1.2.2; 15 found; start..end, strand, type, name):
     47..404     +  promoter       SV40 promoter: SV40 enhancer and early promoter
    439..1233    +  CDS            NeoR/KanR: aminoglycoside phosphotransferase from Tn5; aph(3')-II (or nptII); confers resistance to neomycin, kanamycin, and G418 (Geneticin®)
   1254..1406    +  CDS            ble (fragment): BLE_KLEPN - Experimental evidence at protein level: Swiss-Prot protein existence level 1. Binding protein with a strong affinity to the bleomycin family of antibiotics. Binds to CL990; an antimitotic-antibiotic compound. From Klebsiella pneumoniae.
   1465..1512    +  polyA_signal   HSV TK poly(A) signal: herpes simplex virus thymidine kinase polyadenylation signal (Cole and Stacy, 1985)
   1603..1619    -  polyA_signal   bGH poly(A) signal (fragment): bovine growth hormone polyadenylation signal
   1841..2429    +  rep_origin     ori: high-copy-number ColE1/pMB1/pBR322/pUC origin of replication
   2604..2907    +  enhancer       CMV enhancer: human cytomegalovirus immediate early enhancer
   2908..3111    +  promoter       CMV promoter: human cytomegalovirus (CMV) immediate early promoter
   3146..4639    +  CDS            CRY2 (fragment): CRY2_ARATH - Also known as PHH1 From Arabidopsis thaliana (Mouse-ear cress).
   4667..5374    +  CDS            mCherry: mCherry is a basic (constitutively fluorescent) red fluorescent protein published in 2004, derived from Discosoma sp.. It is reported to be a very rapidly-maturing monomer with low acid sensitivity.
   5375..5440    +  misc_feature   MCS: multiple cloning site
   5457..5541    +  CDS            large T antigen (fragment): large T antigen from SV40 (simian virus 40)
   5564..5685    +  polyA_signal   SV40 poly(A) signal: SV40 polyadenylation signal
   5719..6147    -  rep_origin     f1 ori (sequence partly withheld): f1 bacteriophage origin of replication; arrow indicates direction of (+) strand synthesis
   6174..45      +  promoter       AmpR promoter (across the origin): bla
>Addgene plasmid #58368 | pCMV-CRY2-mCherry | addgene full sequence | sequence record 350815 | Addgene NGS Result
CAATAACCCTGATAAATGCTTCAATAATATTGAAAAAGGAAGAGTCCTGAGGCGGAAAGAACCAGCTGTG
GAATGTGTGTCAGTTAGGGTGTGGAAAGTCCCCAGGCTCCCCAGCAGGCAGAAGTATGCAAAGCATGCAT
CTCAATTAGTCAGCAACCAGGTGTGGAAAGTCCCCAGGCTCCCCAGCAGGCAGAAGTATGCAAAGCATGC
ATCTCAATTAGTCAGCAACCATAGTCCCGCCCCTAACTCCGCCCATCCCGCCCCTAACTCCGCCCAGTTC
CGCCCATTCTCCGCCCCATGGCTGACTAATTTTTTTTATTTATGCAGAGGCCGAGGCCGCCTCGGCCTCT
GAGCTATTCCAGAAGTAGTGAGGAGGCTTTTTTGGAGGCCTAGGCTTTTGCAAAGATCGATCAAGAGACA
GGATGAGGATCGTTTCGCATGATTGAACAAGATGGATTGCACGCAGGTTCTCCGGCCGCTTGGGTGGAGA
GGCTATTCGGCTATGACTGGGCACAACAGACAATCGGCTGCTCTGATGCCGCCGTGTTCCGGCTGTCAGC
GCAGGGGCGCCCGGTTCTTTTTGTCAAGACCGACCTGTCCGGTGCCCTGAATGAACTGCAAGACGAGGCA
GCGCGGCTATCGTGGCTGGCCACGACGGGCGTTCCTTGCGCAGCTGTGCTCGACGTTGTCACTGAAGCGG
GAAGGGACTGGCTGCTATTGGGCGAAGTGCCGGGGCAGGATCTCCTGTCATCTCACCTTGCTCCTGCCGA
GAAAGTATCCATCATGGCTGATGCAATGCGGCGGCTGCATACGCTTGATCCGGCTACCTGCCCATTCGAC
CACCAAGCGAAACATCGCATCGAGCGAGCACGTACTCGGATGGAAGCCGGTCTTGTCGATCAGGATGATC
TGGACGAAGAGCATCAGGGGCTCGCGCCAGCCGAACTGTTCGCCAGGCTCAAGGCGAGCATGCCCGACGG
CGAGGATCTCGTCGTGACCCATGGCGATGCCTGCTTGCCGAATATCATGGTGGAAAATGGCCGCTTTTCT
GGATTCATCGACTGTGGCCGGCTGGGTGTGGCGGACCGCTATCAGGACATAGCGTTGGCTACCCGTGATA
TTGCTGAAGAGCTTGGCGGCGAATGGGCTGACCGCTTCCTCGTGCTTTACGGTATCGCCGCTCCCGATTC
GCAGCGCATCGCCTTCTATCGCCTTCTTGACGAGTTCTTCTGAGCGGGACTCTGGGGTTCGAAATGACCG
ACCAAGCGACGCCCAACCTGCCATCACGAGATTTCGATTCCACCGCCGCCTTCTATGAAAGGTTGGGCTT
CGGAATCGTTTTCCGGGACGCCGGCTGGATGATCCTCCAGCGCGGGGATCTCATGCTGGAGTTCTTCGCC
CACCCTAGGGGGAGGCTAACTGAAACACGGAAGGAGACAATACCGGAAGGAACCCGCGCTATGACGGCAA
TAAAAAGACAGAATAAAACGCACGGTGTTGGGTCGTTTGTTCATAAACGCGGGGTTCGGTCCCAGGGCTG
GCACTCTGTCGATACCCCACCGAGACCCCATTGGGGCCAATACGCCCGCGTTTCTTCCTTTTCCCCACCC
CACCCCCCAAGTTCGGGTGAAGGCCCAGGGCTCGCAGCCAACGTCGGGGCGGCAGGCCCTGCCATAGCCT
CAGGTTACTCATATATACTTTAGATTGATTTAAAACTTCATTTTTAATTTAAAAGGATCTAGGTGAAGAT
CCTTTTTGATAATCTCATGACCAAAATCCCTTAACGTGAGTTTTCGTTCCACTGAGCGTCAGACCCCGTA
GAAAAGATCAAAGGATCTTCTTGAGATCCTTTTTTTCTGCGCGTAATCTGCTGCTTGCAAACAAAAAAAC
CACCGCTACCAGCGGTGGTTTGTTTGCCGGATCAAGAGCTACCAACTCTTTTTCCGAAGGTAACTGGCTT
CAGCAGAGCGCAGATACCAAATACTGTTCTTCTAGTGTAGCCGTAGTTAGGCCACCACTTCAAGAACTCT
GTAGCACCGCCTACATACCTCGCTCTGCTAATCCTGTTACCAGTGGCTGCTGCCAGTGGCGATAAGTCGT
GTCTTACCGGGTTGGACTCAAGACGATAGTTACCGGATAAGGCGCAGCGGTCGGGCTGAACGGGGGGTTC
GTGCACACAGCCCAGCTTGGAGCGAACGACCTACACCGAACTGAGATACCTACAGCGTGAGCTATGAGAA
AGCGCCACGCTTCCCGAAGGGAGAAAGGCGGACAGGTATCCGGTAAGCGGCAGGGTCGGAACAGGAGAGC
GCACGAGGGAGCTTCCAGGGGGAAACGCCTGGTATCTTTATAGTCCTGTCGGGTTTCGCCACCTCTGACT
TGAGCGTCGATTTTTGTGATGCTCGTCAGGGGGGCGGAGCCTATGGAAAAACGCCAGCAACGCGGCCTTT
TTACGGTTCCTGGCCTTTTGCTGGCCTTTTGCTCACATGTTCTTTCCTGCGTTATCCCCTGATTCTGTGG
ATAACCGTATTACCGCCATGCATTAGTTATTAATAGTAATCAATTACGGGGTCATTAGTTCATAGCCCAT
ATATGGAGTTCCGCGTTACATAACTTACGGTAAATGGCCCGCCTGGCTGACCGCCCAACGACCCCCGCCC
ATTGACGTCAATAATGACGTATGTTCCCATAGTAACGCCAATAGGGACTTTCCATTGACGTCAATGGGTG
GAGTATTTACGGTAAACTGCCCACTTGGCAGTACATCAAGTGTATCATATGCCAAGTACGCCCCCTATTG
ACGTCAATGACGGTAAATGGCCCGCCTGGCATTATGCCCAGTACATGACCTTATGGGACTTTCCTACTTG
GCAGTACATCTACGTATTAGTCATCGCTATTACCATGGTGATGCGGTTTTGGCAGTACATCAATGGGCGT
GGATAGCGGTTTGACTCACGGGGATTTCCAAGTCTCCACCCCATTGACGTCAATGGGAGTTTGTTTTGGC
ACCAAAATCAACGGGACTTTCCAAAATGTCGTAACAACTCCGCCCCATTGACGCAAATGGGCGGTAGGCG
TGTACGGTGGGAGGTCTATATAAGCAGAGCTGGTTTAGTGAACCGTCAGATCCGCTAGCGCCACCATGAA
GATGGACAAAAAGACCATCGTCTGGTTTCGGAGAGATTTGAGAATAGAAGATAATCCCGCGCTCGCCGCC
GCGGCCCACGAGGGTTCCGTCTTCCCCGTTTTCATTTGGTGTCCTGAAGAAGAAGGCCAGTTTTATCCCG
GAAGGGCCTCTAGGTGGTGGATGAAGCAAAGTCTGGCCCATCTTAGCCAGTCACTGAAAGCACTGGGCAG
TGATCTTACCCTGATCAAGACACACAATACCATCTCTGCCATCCTCGACTGCATCAGGGTGACCGGCGCA
ACGAAAGTCGTGTTTAACCACCTGTACGATCCAGTTAGTCTGGTGCGCGACCACACTGTGAAGGAGAAGC
TGGTGGAACGGGGGATCAGTGTGCAGAGCTACAACGGGGACCTTCTGTACGAGCCATGGGAGATCTATTG
CGAGAAAGGGAAACCGTTCACCTCCTTCAACAGTTACTGGAAGAAATGTTTGGATATGTCAATAGAGTCC
GTTATGTTGCCCCCTCCCTGGAGACTGATGCCGATTACTGCTGCTGCAGAGGCCATCTGGGCCTGCTCCA
TCGAGGAACTCGGTCTGGAAAATGAAGCAGAAAAGCCAAGCAATGCACTTCTCACTAGAGCCTGGAGCCC
CGGCTGGTCTAATGCCGACAAGCTGCTTAACGAGTTCATCGAAAAACAACTGATTGACTACGCGAAGAAC
TCCAAGAAAGTGGTAGGTAACTCAACTAGCTTGCTCTCTCCATATCTCCATTTTGGCGAGATTTCTGTCC
GCCATGTATTTCAGTGCGCTCGGATGAAACAGATTATCTGGGCTCGCGATAAAAACAGCGAAGGCGAAGA
AAGCGCCGATCTGTTCCTGCGAGGGATCGGACTTCGGGAATACTCCCGGTATATATGTTTCAACTTTCCA
TTCACACACGAGCAGAGTCTGTTGTCCCACCTCAGGTTCTTCCCCTGGGACGCCGATGTCGACAAATTCA
AGGCATGGAGACAGGGAAGGACAGGGTACCCACTCGTGGATGCTGGCATGAGAGAGCTCTGGGCTACAGG
CTGGATGCACAACCGCATCCGGGTAATCGTGTCCTCATTTGCTGTCAAGTTTCTGCTCCTGCCTTGGAAA
TGGGGAATGAAGTACTTTTGGGATACCCTTCTCGACGCCGACTTGGAGTGTGACATTCTGGGATGGCAAT
ATATTAGCGGGTCAATTCCTGACGGCCATGAGTTGGACAGGTTGGACAATCCGGCCTTGCAGGGAGCTAA
GTATGATCCCGAAGGAGAGTATATTCGACAGTGGCTCCCCGAGCTGGCCCGACTTCCTACGGAGTGGATT
CACCATCCTTGGGACGCACCACTGACAGTGCTCAAGGCAAGCGGGGTGGAGCTGGGCACCAATTACGCTA
AGCCTATAGTTGATATAGATACAGCACGCGAGCTGCTGGCTAAAGCGATCTCTCGCACTCGGGAGGCGCA
GATTATGATCGGTGCTGCCGGCAGCGGCAGCCCACCGGTCGCCACCATGGTGAGCAAGGGCGAGGAGGAT
AACATGGCCATCATCAAGGAGTTCATGCGCTTCAAGGTGCACATGGAGGGCTCCGTGAACGGCCACGAGT
TCGAGATCGAGGGCGAGGGCGAGGGCCGCCCCTACGAGGGCACCCAGACCGCCAAGCTGAAGGTGACCAA
GGGTGGCCCCCTGCCCTTCGCCTGGGACATCCTGTCCCCTCAGTTCATGTACGGCTCCAAGGCCTACGTG
AAGCACCCCGCCGACATCCCCGACTACTTGAAGCTGTCCTTCCCCGAGGGCTTCAAGTGGGAGCGCGTGA
TGAACTTCGAGGACGGCGGCGTGGTGACCGTGACCCAGGACTCCTCCCTGCAGGACGGCGAGTTCATCTA
CAAGGTGAAGCTGCGCGGCACCAACTTCCCCTCCGACGGCCCCGTAATGCAGAAGAAGACCATGGGCTGG
GAGGCCTCCTCCGAGCGGATGTACCCCGAGGACGGCGCCCTGAAGGGCGAGATCAAGCAGAGGCTGAAGC
TGAAGGACGGCGGCCACTACGACGCTGAGGTCAAGACCACCTACAAGGCCAAGAAGCCCGTGCAGCTGCC
CGGCGCCTACAACGTCAACATCAAGTTGGACATCACCTCCCACAACGAGGACTACACCATCGTGGAACAG
TACGAACGCGCCGAGGGCCGCCACTCCACCGGCGGCATGGACGAGCTGTACAAGTCCGGACTCAGATCTC
GAGCTCAAGCTTCGAATTCTGCAGTCGACGGTACCGCGGGCCCGGGATCCACCGGATCTAGATAACTGAT
CATAATCAGCCATACCACATTTGTAGAGGTTTTACTTGCTTTAAAAAACCTCCCACACCTCCCCCTGAAC
CTGAAACATAAAATGAATGCAATTGTTGTTGTTAACTTGTTTATTGCAGCTTATAATGGTTACAAATAAA
GCAATAGCATCACAAATTTCACAAATAAAGCATTTTTTTCACTGCATTCTAGTTGTGGTTTGTCCAAACT
CATCAATGTATCTTAACGCGTAAATTGTAAGCGTTAATATTTTGTTAAAATTCGCGTTAAATTTTTGTTA
AATCAGCTCATTTTTTAACCAATAGGCCGAAATCGGCAAAATCCCTTATAAATCAAAAGAATAGACCGAG
ATAGGGT
[37 nt withheld, positions 5818-5854]
AAAGAACGTGGACTCCAACGTCAAAGG
[49 nt withheld, positions 5882-5930]
T
[91 nt withheld, positions 5932-6022]
G
[124 nt withheld, positions 6024-6147]
CAGGTGGCACTTTTCGGGGAAATGTGCGCGGAACCCCTATTTGTTTATTTTTCTAAATACATTCAAATAT
GTATCCGCTCATGAGA
