>Addgene plasmid #58368 | pCMV-CRY2-mCherry | addgene partial sequence | sequence record 92674 | CMV-F 5'-CGCAAATGGGCGGTAGGCGTG-3'
TTAGTGAACCGTCAGATCCGCTAGCGCCACCATGAAGATGGACAAAAAGACCATCGTCTGGTTTCGGAGA
GATTTGAGAATAGAAGATAATCCCGCGCTCGCCGCCGCGGCCCACGAGGGTTCCGTCTTCCCCGTTTTCA
TTTGGTGTCCTGAAGAAGAAGGCCAGTTTTATCCCGGAAGGGCCTCTAGGTGGTGGATGAAGCAAAGTCT
GGCCCATCTTAGCCAGTCACTGAAAGCACTGGGCAGTGATCTTACCCTGATCAAGACACACAATACCATC
TCTGCCATCCTCGACTGCATCAGGGTGACCGGCGCAACGAAAGTCGTGTTTAACCACCTGTACGATCCAG
TTAGTCTGGTGCGCGACCACACTGTGAAGGAGAAGCTGGTGGAACGGGGGATCAGTGTGCAGAGCTACAA
CGGGGACCTTCTGTACGAGCCATGGGAGATCTATTGCGAGAAAGGGAAACCGTTCACCTCCTTCAACAGT
TACTGGAAGAAATGTTTGGATATGTCAATAGAGTCCGTTATGTTGCCCCCTCCCTGGAGACTGATGCCGA
TTACTGCTGCTGCAGAGGCCATCTGGGCCTGCTCCATCGAGGAACTCGGTCTGGAAAATGAAGCAGAAAA
GCCAAGCAATGCACTTCTCACTAGAGCCTGGAGCCCCGGCTGGTCTAATGCCGACAAGCTGCTTAACGAG
TTCATCGAAAAACAACTGATTGACTACGCGAAGAACTCCAAGAAAGTGGTAGGTAACTCAACTAGCTTGC
TCTCTCCATATCTCCATTTTGGCGAGATTTCTGTCCGCCATGTATTTCAGTGCGCTCGGATGAAACAGAT
TATCTGGGCTCGCGATAAAAACAGCGAAGGCGAAGAAAGCGCCGATCTGTTCCTGCGAGGGATCGGACTT
CGGGAATACTCCCGG
