>Addgene plasmid #58368 | pCMV-CRY2-mCherry | addgene partial sequence | sequence record 94368 | PC1-GFP-R 5'-atctagatccggtggatccc-3'
CAGAATTCGAAGCTTGAGCTCGAGATCTGAGTCCGGACTTGTACAGCTCGTCCATGCCGCCGGTGGAGTG
GCGGCCCTCGGCGCGTTCGTACTGTTCCACGATGGTGTAGTCCTCGTTGTGGGAGGTGATGTCCAACTTG
ATGTTGACGTTGTAGGCGCCGGGCAGCTGCACGGGCTTCTTGGCCTTGTAGGTGGTCTTGACCTCAGCGT
CGTAGTGGCCGCCGTCCTTCAGCTTCAGCCTCTGCTTGATCTCGCCCTTCAGGGCGCCGTCCTCGGGGTA
CATCCGCTCGGAGGAGGCCTCCCAGCCCATGGTCTTCTTCTGCATTACGGGGCCGTCGGAGGGGAAGTTG
GTGCCGCGCAGCTTCACCTTGTAGATGAACTCGCCGTCCTGCAGGGAGGAGTCCTGGGTCACGGTCACCA
CGCCGCCGTCCTCGAAGTTCATCACGCGCTCCCACTTGAAGCCCTCGGGGAAGGACAGCTTCAAGTAGTC
GGGGATGTCGGCGGGGTGCTTCACGTAGGCCTTGGAGCCGTACATGAACTGAGGGGACAGGATGTCCCAG
GCGAAGGGCAGGGGGCCACCCTTGGTCACCTTCAGCTTGGCGGTCTGGGTGCCCTCGTAGGGGCGGCCCT
CGCCCTCGCCCTCGATCTCGAACTCGTGGCCGTTCACGGAGCCCTCCATGTGCACCTTGAAGCGCATGAA
CTCCTTGATGATGGCCATGTTATCCTCCTCGCCCTTGCTCACCATGGTGGCGACCGGTGGGCTGCCGCTG
CCGGCAGCACCGATCATAATCTGCGCCTCCCGAGTGCGAGAGATCGCTTTAGCCAGCAGCTCGCGTGCTG
TATCTATATCAACTATAGGCTTAGCGTAATTGGTGCCCAGCTCCACCCCGCTTGCCTTGAGCACTGTCAG
TGGTGCGTCCCAAGGATGGTGAATCCACTCCGTAGGAAGTCGGGCCAGCTCGGGGAGCCACTGTCGAATA
TACTCTCCTTCGGGATCATACTTAGCTCCCTGCAAGGCCGGATTGTC
